Addgene plasmid #81052: pCDF-mTET1
Purpose: bacterial expression of murine TET1
Depositing lab: Primo Schaer. Depositing organization: University of Basel. Publication: Biochemical reconstitution of TET1-TDG-BER-dependent active DNA demethylation reveals a highly coordinated mechanism. Weber AR, Krawczyk C, Robertson AB, Kusnierczyk A, Vagbo CB, Schuermann D, Klungland A, Schar P. Nat Commun. 2016 Mar 2;7:10806. doi: 10.1038/ncomms10806. PubMed 26932196.
Backbone
  Vector backbone: pCDF-Duet-1
  Backbone manufacturer: Novagen
  Backbone size w/o insert (bp): 3780
  Total vector size (bp): 9726
  Modifications to backbone: both MCS were modified to generate NotI and SpeI cloning sites and to remove the N-terminal 6HIS-tag
  Vector type: Bacterial Expression
Growth in bacteria
  Bacterial resistance: Streptomycin, 50 μg/mL
  Growth temperature: 30°C
  Growth strain: DH5alpha
  Copy number: Low Copy
Gene/Insert
  Gene/Insert name: TET1
  Species: M. musculus (mouse)
  Insert size (bp): 6171
  GenBank ID: NM_001253857.1
  Entrez Gene: Tet1 (a.k.a. 2510010B09Rik, Cxxc6, D10Ertd17e, LCX, mKIAA1676)
  Promoter: T7
  Tag / fusion protein: 6HIS (C terminal on insert)
  Cloning method: Restriction Enzyme; 5′ cloning site NotI (not destroyed); 3′ cloning site XbaI (destroyed during cloning)
  Sequencing primers: 5′ GGATCTCGACGCTCTCCCT; 3′ T7_terminal_primer
Resource information
  A portion of this plasmid was derived from a plasmid made by: cDNA clone was a gift from Prof Radek Skoda, Department of Biomedicine, University of Basel
Terms and licenses: Academic/Nonprofit Terms; Industry Terms: Not Available to Industry
How to cite: pCDF-mTET1 was a gift from Primo Schaer (Addgene plasmid # 81052 ; http://n2t.net/addgene:81052 ; RRID:Addgene_81052)
