[The description below was written by a language model from this plasmid's Addgene catalogue record and pLannotate feature annotations shown in this document.]
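Description:
pCDF-mTET1 is a bacterial expression plasmid of about 9.7 kb for producing mouse TET1 in E. coli. It is built on a modified pCDF-Duet-1 backbone in which both multiple cloning sites were altered to introduce NotI and SpeI sites and to remove the vector's N-terminal 6xHis tag. The plasmid replicates from the CloDF13 (CDF) origin, recorded here as low copy. This origin is compatible with other common replicons, so the plasmid can be maintained alongside additional expression plasmids in the same cell. Selection relies on the aadA (SmR) aminoglycoside adenylyltransferase gene, which confers streptomycin and spectinomycin resistance. The short TcR matches in the feature table are annotated only as fragments and do not represent a functional marker.

The payload is the roughly 6.2 kb Tet1 coding sequence. It encodes the dioxygenase that oxidises 5-methylcytosine to 5-hydroxymethylcytosine and further to 5-formyl- and 5-carboxylcytosine, the initiating steps of active DNA demethylation. The insert sits downstream of a T7 promoter with an adjacent lac operator and a T7 gene 10 ribosome binding site, and is followed by a T7 terminator. A plasmid-borne lacI gene supplies repressor, so transcription requires a host providing T7 RNA polymerase and is induced with IPTG. The catalogue lists a C-terminal 6xHis tag on the insert for affinity purification, although the feature table does not annotate it separately. The S-Tag and SET1 fragments annotated downstream of the coding sequence look like backbone remnants, and whether they are translated is not stated. Only a single T7 expression cassette is annotated. The associated work used recombinant TET1 for biochemical reconstitution of TET1–TDG–base excision repair-dependent DNA demethylation.
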