Features (pLannotate 1.2.2; 15 found; start..end, strand, type, name):
     77..112     -  CDS            TcR (fragment): tetracycline efflux protein; tet; confers resistance to tetracycline
    115..133     +  promoter       T7 promoter: promoter for bacteriophage T7 RNA polymerase
    134..158     +  protein_bind   lac operator: The lac repressor binds to the lac operator to inhibit transcription in E. coli. This inhibition can be relieved by adding lactose or isopropyl-β-D-thiogalactopyranoside (IPTG). lac repressor encoded by lacI
    173..195     +  RBS            RBS: efficient ribosome binding site from bacteriophage T7 gene 10 (Olins and Rangwala, 1989)
    223..6393    +  CDS            Tet1: TET1_MOUSE - Also known as Cxxc6, Kiaa1676. Experimental evidence at protein level: Swiss-Prot protein existence level 1. Dioxygenase that catalyzes the conversion of the modified genomic base 5-methylcytosine (5mC) into 5-hydroxymethylcytosine (5hmC) and plays a key role in active DNA demethylation. Also mediates subsequent conversion of 5hmC into 5-formylcytosine (5fC), and conversion of 5fC to 5-carboxylcytosine (5caC). Conversion of 5mC into 5hmC, 5fC and 5caC probably constitutes the first step in cytosine demethylation. Methylation at the C5 position of cytosine bases is an epigenetic mo
   6442..6483    +  CDS            S-Tag (fragment): affinity and epitope tag derived from pancreatic ribonuclease A
   6513..6530    +  CDS            SET1 (fragment): solubility-enhancement tag derived from T7 phage gene 10B
   6538..6585    +  terminator     T7 terminator: transcription terminator for bacteriophage T7 RNA polymerase
   6756..7547    -  CDS            SmR: aminoglycoside adenylyltransferase (Murphy, 1985); aadA; confers resistance to spectinomycin and streptomycin
   7548..7639    -  promoter       AmpR promoter: bla
   7687..8425    -  rep_origin     CloDF13 ori: Plasmids containing the CloDF13 (CDF) origin of replication can be propagated in E. coli cells that contain additional plasmids with compatible origins.
   8522..8586    -  CDS            TcR (fragment): tetracycline efflux protein; tet; confers resistance to tetracycline
   8601..8622    -  protein_bind   CAP binding site: CAP binding activates transcription in the presence of cAMP. E. coli catabolite activator protein
   8635..9717    -  CDS            lacI: lac repressor; lacI; The lac repressor binds to the lac operator to inhibit transcription in E. coli. This inhibition can be relieved by adding lactose or isopropyl-β-D-thiogalactopyranoside (IPTG).
   9718..69      -  promoter       lacI promoter (across the origin): lacI
>Addgene plasmid #81052 | pCDF-mTET1 | depositor full sequence | sequence record 153729 | pCDF-mTET1 sequence 9726 bps
CCTGAATTGACTCTCTTCCGGGCGCTATCATGCCATACCGCGAAAGGTTTTGCGCCATTCGATGGTGTCC
GGGATCTCGACGCTCTCCCTTATGCGACTCCTGCATTAGGAAATTAATACGACTCACTATAGGGGAATTG
TGAGCGGATAACAATTCCCCTGTAGAAATAATTTTGTTTAACTTTAATAAGGAGATATACCATGGACGCG
TGCGGCCGCATCATGTCTCGGTCCCGCCCCGCAAAGCCTTCCAAATCAGTCAAAACAAAGCTACAGAAAA
AGAAAGACATCCAGATGAAGACGAAGACATCAAAGCAGGCTGTCAGACATGGGGCATCAGCGAAGGCAGT
GAACCCCGGAAAACCGAAGCAATTAATTAAAAGAAGAGATGGTAAGAAGGAAACGGAAGACAAAACCCCG
ACACCGGCGCCGAGTTTTCTGACGCGAGCCGGGGCCGCCCGAATGAATCGGGATCGAAACCAAGTTCTTT
TTCAGAACCCAGACTCCTTAACTTGCAACGGGTTTACAATGGCTCTTCGAAGAACCTCTCTTAGCTGGCG
ACTCTCCCAGCGCCCAGTAGTCACACCCAAACCTAAGAAAGTACCACCTTCAAAGAAGCAGTGTACACAT
AATATCCAGGACGAGCCGGGGGTAAAGCACTCTGAAAATGATTCAGTCCCCAGCCAACACGCTACCGTGT
CCCCAGGCACAGAGAATGGTGAACAGAACAGGTGTTTAGTTGAAGGGGAGAGCCAAGAGATAACCCAGTC
TTGCCCTGTATTTGAGGAAAGAATAGAAGATACCCAAAGCTGTATTTCCGCATCTGGGAACCTGGAAGCA
GAAATTTCTTGGCCACTGGAAGGGACACATTGTGAAGAACTACTTTCTCATCAGACATCTGATAATGAGT
GCACTTCCCCTCAAGAGTGTGCTCCATTGCCCCAAAGATCAACTTCCGAAGTTACCTCTCAGAAAAACAC
TAGCAATCAGTTAGCAGACTTGAGCTCACAAGTAGAGTCTATCAAGCTGTCTGATCCTTCTCCGAATCCT
ACGGGAAGCGACCATAATGGCTTTCCAGACTCCAGTTTTAGGATCGTTCCTGAATTGGACCTGAAAACCT
GCATGCCTCTTGATGAGTCTGTGTATCCCACAGCTCTGATAAGATTCATCTTGGCAGGCTCACAGCCGGA
TGTCTTTGATACTAAGCCCCAAGAAAAAACCCTTATAACAACCCCAGAACAAGTGGGAAGCCACCCAAAT
CAAGTTCTGGATGCCACCTCTGTCCTAGGACAGGCCTTTAGTACTCTTCCACTTCAGTGGGGATTTTCTG
GTGCTAACTTAGTTCAAGTTGAGGCCCTGGGCAAGGGTTCAGACTCACCAGAGGATCTTGGTGCTATTAC
TATGCTAAACCAACAAGAAACTGTGGCTATGGATATGGATAGGAATGCTACCCCGGACCTGCCTATCTTC
CTTCCTAAGCCTCCAAACACAGTTGCTACCTACAGTAGCCCTCTTTTAGGGCCTGAGCCCCACAGCTCTA
CCTCCTGTGGGCTTGAAGTCCAAGGTGCTACCCCGATTTTAACTTTGGACTCAGGACACACTCCCCAACT
CCCACCAAACCCTGAGTCAAGTTCAGTACCTCTGGTAATAGCTGCAAACGGTACGCGAGCTGAGAAGCAG
TTTGGTACCAGCCTTTTCCCAGCCGTCCCACAAGGGTTTACAGTCGCAGCCGAGAATGAAGTCCAGCATG
CCCCATTAGATCTTACCCAGGGTTCTCAGGCTGCTCCCAGCAAACTGGAAGGAGAGATTTCTCGGGTCAG
CATCACTGGCTCAGCTGATGTCAAAGCCACAGCGATGTCCATGCCGGTTACACAGGCCAGTACCTCTTCT
CCCCCATGTAATTCTACGCCGCCAATGGTGGAGAGGAGGAAGCGCAAGGCCTGTGGGGTCTGTGAGCCGT
GCCAGCAGAAGGCCAACTGTGGGGAGTGCACCTACTGCAAGAATCGAAAGAACAGCCACCAGATCTGTAA
GAAGAGGAAATGCGAGGTGCTCAAAAAGAAGCCAGAGGCCACCTCACAGGCACAGGTTACAAAAGAAAAC
AAGAGGCCCCAGAGGGAAAAGAAGCCCAAAGTTTTAAAGACAGACTTTAACAACAAACCAGTAAATGGCC
CCAAATCAGAGTCCATGGACTGCAGTAGACGTGGTCATGGGGAAGAAGAGCAAAGGTTGGATTTGATCAC
ACATCCCCTTGAAAATGTAAGGAAGAATGCAGGCGGCATGACGGGAATTGAGGTGGAGAAGTGGGCGCCA
AACAAGAAATCACACTTAGCAGAGGGTCAAGTCAAAGGAAGCTGTGATGCCAATTTAACTGGGGTGGAAA
ACCCCCAGCCCTCTGAAGATGACAAGCAGCAAACCAACCCTTCTCCGACATTTGCCCAGACCATAAGGAA
CGGCATGAAAAATGTACACTGTTTACCCACTGACACACACCTTCCGCTCAACAAATTGAATCATGAGGAA
TTTAGCAAGGCGTTGGGAAATAATTCCTCTAAATTGCTGACTGATCCCTCAAACTGCAAGGATGCCATGA
GTGTCACCACCTCCGGGGGGGAGTGTGATCATCTCAAGGGGCCAAGGAACACCCTGCTCTTCCAGAAGCC
TGGCTTGAACTGCAGGTCTGGTGCAGAACCCACCATCTTTAATAATCACCCTAATACACACAGCGCTGGG
AGTCGACCTCACCCTCCTGAGAAGGTACCCAACAAAGAACCCAAAGATGGCTCTCCGGTTCAGCCAAGTC
TTCTATCCCTAATGAAGGACAGGAGATTAACGCTGGAACAAGTGGTAGCCATAGAAGCCCTGACTCAGCT
CTCAGAAGCGCCCTCAGAGAGCTCCTCCCCATCCAAGCCGGAGAAGGATGAAGAAGCGCATCAGAAAACG
GCTAGTCTGCTTAACAGTTGCAAGGCTATCCTTCATTCGGTGAGAAAAGACCTCCAAGACCCAAACGTTC
AAGGAAAGGGCCTTCACCATGACACTGTTGTCTTTAATGGCCAGAACAGAACATTCAAGTCACCTGATAG
TTTCGCTACTAACCAAGCACTTATAAAATCACAAGGATATCCAAGTTCACCTACAGCTGAGAAGAAAGGC
GCTGCTGGTGGGAGAGCTCCCTTTGATGGTTTTGAGAATTCACATCCATTGCCCATAGAAAGTCACAATC
TTGAAAACTGCAGTCAGGTACTAAGCTGCGATCAGAATTTGAGTTCCCATGACCCATCATGCCAGGATGC
ACCCTACAGTCAAATTGAAGAAGATGTCGCAGCACAATTGACCCAACTTGCATCCACGATTAATCACATC
AACGCCGAGGTCAGGAATGCTGAAAGTACACCAGAAAGCCTTGTTGCAAAGAACACAAAGCAAAAACACA
GTCAGGAGAAACGCATGGTACATCAGAAGCCACCCTCTAGTACACAAACTAAACCCAGTGTACCATCAGC
AAAGCCAAAGAAGGCCCAGAAAAAGGCAAGAGCGACCCCACACGCAAACAAGCGGAAAAAGAAACCCCCA
GCCCGAAGCTCTCAAGAAAATGATCAGAAGAAGCAAGAGCAGCTAGCTATAGAGTATAGTAAAATGCATG
ACATTTGGATGTCATCTAAGTTTCAAAGGTTTGGCCAGTCTAGTCCACGTAGTTTTCCTGTTCTGTTGAG
AAATATTCCTGTCTTTAACCAAATATTAAAGCCCGTGACTCAGAGTAAAACACCCTCACAACATAATGAG
TTATTTCCTCCTATCAATCAGATAAAATTCACAAGAAACCCTGAATTGGCAAAGGAGAAAGTGAAGGTTG
AACCATCAGATTCTCTGCCAACATGCCAATTCAAGACAGAATCCGGTGGGCAGACATTTGCAGAGCCGGC
AGATAATTCTCAGGGACAGCCCATGGTGAGTGTCAATCAGGAAGCTCACCCTCTGCCCCAGTCCCCACCA
TCTAACCAGTGTGCTAATATAATGGCTGGTGCTGCCCAAACACAGTTTCATCTAGGCGCTCAAGAGAACC
TGGTGCATCAGATACCACCACCGACGTTGCCTGGTACCTCCCCTGACACACTCTTGCCAGACCCAGCATC
AATCCTCAGGAAAGGGAAAGTGTTACATTTCGATGGAATTACAGTTGTTACGGAGAAGCGTGAAGCTCAA
ACATCAAGCAATGGACCACTGGGTCCCACCACAGACAGTGCACAGTCAGAATTTAAAGAGAGCATCATGG
ACTTACTTAGCAAGCCTGCAAAAAACCTGATAGCTGGATTGAAGGAACAGGAAGCTGCACCCTGTGACTG
TGATGGAGGTACACAAAAAGAAAAAGGCCCATATTATACACACCTTGGGGCAGGACCAAGTGTGGCTGCT
GTCAGGGAGCTCATGGAGACTAGGTTTGGCCAGAAGGGGAAGGCAATCCGGATTGAGAAGATAGTGTTCA
CGGGGAAGGAAGGGAAGAGCTCTCAGGGCTGCCCGGTCGCCAAGTGGGTGATCAGAAGAAGTGGTCCTGA
AGAGAAGCTTATTTGTTTGGTTCGTGAGCGTGTAGACCATCACTGTTCGACGGCTGTGATAGTTGTCCTT
ATCCTGCTGTGGGAAGGTATCCCTCGCCTGATGGCTGACCGCCTGTACAAAGAGCTCACTGAGAACTTGA
GGTCCTACAGCGGACATCCCACAGACCGAAGATGTACCCTCAACAAAAAGCGTACCTGCACCTGTCAAGG
CATCGACCCAAAAACCTGCGGAGCGTCCTTCTCCTTTGGCTGTTCGTGGAGCATGTATTTCAACGGCTGT
AAGTTTGGGAGGAGTGAAAACCCCAGAAAATTCAGACTTGCTCCAAACTACCCCTTACATAACTACTATA
AGAGAATTACTGGAATGAGTTCTGAAGGAAGTGACGTGAAAACCGGGTGGATCATTCCAGACCGCAAGAC
CCTCATAAGCAGAGAGGAAAAACAGCTTGAAAAGAATTTACAAGAATTGGCTACAGTATTAGCTCCACTT
TACAAGCAGATGGCTCCAGTTGCTTATCAAAATCAGGTGGAATATGAAGAAGTTGCTGGAGACTGTCGAC
TTGGAAATGAAGAGGGGCGTCCTTTCTCTGGTGTCACCTGTTGCATGGATTTTTGTGCCCATTCTCACAA
GGACATTCACAACATGCACAACGGAAGCACCGTGGTGTGTACGTTGATTCGAGCAGATGGCCGTGACACA
AATTGTCCCGAGGATGAACAACTCCACGTCCTGCCACTATACCGGCTTGCAGACACTGATGAATTTGGCT
CCGTGGAAGGGATGAAGGCCAAAATCAAATCTGGGGCCATCCAAGTCAATGGGCCAACCAGGAAGAGGCG
ACTACGTTTTACTGAGCCTGTTCCTCGATGTGGGAAGAGGGCCAAAATGAAGCAGAACCACAATAAATCA
GGTACTGCTGGTCTCAGAAGGAAGAGGATCTCTGCCAGCCCAAAGGGAGCCCCAGGTTCACACAACACTA
AGAGCTTTTCATCAGCCTCATCTACTTCTCACCTAGTGAAAGACGAATCTACAGACTTCTGTCCCCTGCA
GGCTTCCTCCGCAGAAACATCTACCTGTACGTACAGTAAAACAGCCTCAGGTGGGTTTGCAGAAACAAGT
AGTATTCTCCACTGCACAATGCCTTCTGGAGCACACAGTGGTGCTAATGCAGCTGCTGGGGAATGTACTG
GAACGGTGCAGCCTGCCGAGGTGGCTGCTCATCCTCACCAGTCTCTTCCCACAGCCGATTCTCCCGTTCA
TGCTGAGCCTCTCACTAGTCCATCTGAGCAGCTAACTTCTAACCAGTCAAACCAGCAGCTCCCTCTCCTC
AGCAATTCTCAGAAACTGGCTTCCTGTCAGGTGGAAGATGAGCGGCACCCTGAAGCGGATGAGCCTCAGC
ACCCCGAGGACGATAACTTGCCTCAACTTGATGAATTCTGGTCAGACAGTGAGGAGATCTACGCCGATCC
TTCCTTTGGTGGCGTGGCGATAGCACCCATTCACGGCTCGGTGCTCATTGAGTGCGCTCGGAAGGAGCTT
CATGCTACCACCTCTTTGCGCTCCCCCAAACGAGGGGTCCCTTTTCGTGTGTCCCTTGTATTCTACCAGC
ACAAAAGCCTAAACAAGCCTAATCATGGTTTTGATATCAACAAAATTAAGTGTAAATGCAAAAAAGTAAC
GAAAAAAAAGCCCGCAGACCGGGAGTGTCCTGATGTATCCCCCGAAGCCAATTTATCACACCAAATTCCT
TCTCGAGTTGCATCAACCTTAACCCGAGACAATGTTGTTACCGTGTCCCCATACTCTCTCACTCATGTTG
CGGGACCCTACAATCGTTGGGTCTATCTAGTTCCCGGGCATCATCACCATCACCATTGACTCGAGTCTGG
TAAAGAAACCGCTGCTGCGAAATTTGAACGCCAGCACATGGACTCGTCTACTAGCGCAGCTTAATTAACC
TAGGCTGCTGCCACCGCTGAGCAATAACTAGCATAACCCCTTGGGGCCTCTAAACGGGTCTTGAGGGGTT
TTTTGCTGAAACCTCAGGCATTTGAGAAGCACACGGTCACACTGCTTCCGGTAGTCAATAAACCGGTAAA
CCAGCAATAGACATAAGCGGCTATTTAACGACCCTGCCCTGAACCGACGACCGGGTCATCGTGGCCGGAT
CTTGCGGCCCCTCGGCTTGAACGAATTGTTAGACATTATTTGCCGACTACCTTGGTGATCTCGCCTTTCA
CGTAGTGGACAAATTCTTCCAACTGATCTGCGCGCGAGGCCAAGCGATCTTCTTCTTGTCCAAGATAAGC
CTGTCTAGCTTCAAGTATGACGGGCTGATACTGGGCCGGCAGGCGCTCCATTGCCCAGTCGGCAGCGACA
TCCTTCGGCGCGATTTTGCCGGTTACTGCGCTGTACCAAATGCGGGACAACGTAAGCACTACATTTCGCT
CATCGCCAGCCCAGTCGGGCGGCGAGTTCCATAGCGTTAAGGTTTCATTTAGCGCCTCAAATAGATCCTG
TTCAGGAACCGGATCAAAGAGTTCCTCCGCCGCTGGACCTACCAAGGCAACGCTATGTTCTCTTGCTTTT
GTCAGCAAGATAGCCAGATCAATGTCGATCGTGGCTGGCTCGAAGATACCTGCAAGAATGTCATTGCGCT
GCCATTCTCCAAATTGCAGTTCGCGCTTAGCTGGATAACGCCACGGAATGATGTCGTCGTGCACAACAAT
GGTGACTTCTACAGCGCGGAGAATCTCGCTCTCTCCAGGGGAAGCCGAAGTTTCCAAAAGGTCGTTGATC
AAAGCTCGCCGCGTTGTTTCATCAAGCCTTACGGTCACCGTAACCAGCAAATCAATATCACTGTGTGGCT
TCAGGCCGCCATCCACTGCGGAGCCGTACAAATGTACGGCCAGCAACGTCGGTTCGAGATGGCGCTCGAT
GACGCCAACTACCTCTGATAGTTGAGTCGATACTTCGGCGATCACCGCTTCCCTCATACTCTTCCTTTTT
CAATATTATTGAAGCATTTATCAGGGTTATTGTCTCATGAGCGGATACATATTTGAATGTATTTAGAAAA
ATAAACAAATAGCTAGCTCACTCGGTCGCTACGCTCCGGGCGTGAGACTGCGGCGGGCGCTGCGGACACA
TACAAAGTTACCCACAGATTCCGTGGATAAGCAGGGGACTAACATGTGAGGCAAAACAGCAGGGCCGCGC
CGGTGGCGTTTTTCCATAGGCTCCGCCCTCCTGCCAGAGTTCACATAAACAGACGCTTTTCCGGTGCATC
TGTGGGAGCCGTGAGGCTCAACCATGAATCTGACAGTACGGGCGAAACCCGACAGGACTTAAAGATCCCC
ACCGTTTCCGGCGGGTCGCTCCCTCTTGCGCTCTCCTGTTCCGACCCTGCCGTTTACCGGATACCTGTTC
CGCCTTTCTCCCTTACGGGAAGTGTGGCGCTTTCTCATAGCTCACACACTGGTATCTCGGCTCGGTGTAG
GTCGTTCGCTCCAAGCTGGGCTGTAAGCAAGAACTCCCCGTTCAGCCCGACTGCTGCGCCTTATCCGGTA
ACTGTTCACTTGAGTCCAACCCGGAAAAGCACGGTAAAACGCCACTGGCAGCAGCCATTGGTAACTGGGA
GTTCGCAGAGGATTTGTTTAGCTAAACACGCGGTTGCTCTTGAAGTGTGCGCCAAAGTCCGGCTACACTG
GAAGGACAGATTTGGTTGCTGTGCTCTGCGAAAGCCAGTTACCACGGTTAAGCAGTTCCCCAACTGACTT
AACCTTCGATCAAACCACCTCCCCAGGTGGTTTTTTCGTTTACAGGGCAAAAGATTACGCGCAGAAAAAA
AGGATCTCAAGAAGATCCTTTGATCTTTTCTACTGAACCGCTCTAGATTTCAGTGCAATTTATCTCTTCA
AATGTAGCACCTGAAGTCAGCCCCATACGATATAAGTTGTAATTCTCATGTTAGTCATGCCCCGCGCCCA
CCGGAAGGAGCTGACTGGGTTGAAGGCTCTCAAGGGCATCGGTCGAGATCCCGGTGCCTAATGAGTGAGC
TAACTTACATTAATTGCGTTGCGCTCACTGCCCGCTTTCCAGTCGGGAAACCTGTCGTGCCAGCTGCATT
AATGAATCGGCCAACGCGCGGGGAGAGGCGGTTTGCGTATTGGGCGCCAGGGTGGTTTTTCTTTTCACCA
GTGAGACGGGCAACAGCTGATTGCCCTTCACCGCCTGGCCCTGAGAGAGTTGCAGCAAGCGGTCCACGCT
GGTTTGCCCCAGCAGGCGAAAATCCTGTTTGATGGTGGTTAACGGCGGGATATAACATGAGCTGTCTTCG
GTATCGTCGTATCCCACTACCGAGATGTCCGCACCAACGCGCAGCCCGGACTCGGTAATGGCGCGCATTG
CGCCCAGCGCCATCTGATCGTTGGCAACCAGCATCGCAGTGGGAACGATGCCCTCATTCAGCATTTGCAT
GGTTTGTTGAAAACCGGACATGGCACTCCAGTCGCCTTCCCGTTCCGCTATCGGCTGAATTTGATTGCGA
GTGAGATATTTATGCCAGCCAGCCAGACGCAGACGCGCCGAGACAGAACTTAATGGGCCCGCTAACAGCG
CGATTTGCTGGTGACCCAATGCGACCAGATGCTCCACGCCCAGTCGCGTACCGTCTTCATGGGAGAAAAT
AATACTGTTGATGGGTGTCTGGTCAGAGACATCAAGAAATAACGCCGGAACATTAGTGCAGGCAGCTTCC
ACAGCAATGGCATCCTGGTCATCCAGCGGATAGTTAATGATCAGCCCACTGACGCGTTGCGCGAGAAGAT
TGTGCACCGCCGCTTTACAGGCTTCGACGCCGCTTCGTTCTACCATCGACACCACCACGCTGGCACCCAG
TTGATCGGCGCGAGATTTAATCGCCGCGACAATTTGCGACGGCGCGTGCAGGGCCAGACTGGAGGTGGCA
ACGCCAATCAGCAACGACTGTTTGCCCGCCAGTTGTTGTGCCACGCGGTTGGGAATGTAATTCAGCTCCG
CCATCGCCGCTTCCACTTTTTCCCGCGTTTTCGCAGAAACGTGGCTGGCCTGGTTCACCACGCGGGAAAC
GGTCTGATAAGAGACACCGGCATACTCTGCGACATCGTATAACGTTACTGGTTTCACATTCACCAC
