>Addgene plasmid #81052 | pCDF-mTET1 | addgene partial sequence | sequence record 158159 | T7 5'-TAATACGACTCACTATAGGG-3'
CCTGTAGAATAATTTTGTTTAACTTTAATAAGGAGATATACCATGGACGCGTGCGGCCGCATCATGTCTC
GGTCCCGCCCCGCAAAGCCTTCCAAATCAGTCAAAACAAAGCTACAGAAAAAGAAAGACATCCAGATGAA
GACGAAGACATCAAAGCAGGCTGTCAGACATGGGGCATCAGCGAAGGCAGTGAACCCCGGAAAACCGAAG
CAATTAATTAAAAGAAGAGATGGTAAGAAGGAAACGGAAGACAAAACCCCGACACCGGCGCCGAGTTTTC
TGACGCGAGCCGGGGCCGCCCGAATGAATCGGGATCGAAACCAAGTTCTTTTTCAGAACCCAGACTCCTT
AACTTGCAACGGGTTTACAATGGCTCTTCGAAGAACCTCTCTTAGCTGGCGACTCTCCCAGCGCCCAGTA
GTCACACCCAAACCTAAGAAAGTACCACCTTCAAAGAAGCAGTGTACACATAATATCCAGGACGAGCCGG
GGGTAAAGCACTCTGAAAATGATTCAGTCCCCAGCCAACACGCTACCGTGTCCCCAGGCACAGAGAATGG
TGAACAGAACAGGTGTTTAGTTGAAGGGGAGAGCCAAGAGATAACCCAGTCTTGCCCTGTATTTGAGGAA
AGAATAGAAGATACCCAAAGCTGTATTTCCGCATCTGGGAACCTGGAAGCAGAAATTTCTTGGCCACTGG
AAGGGACACATTGTGAAGAACTACTTTCTCATCAGACATCTGATAATGAGTGCACTTCCCCTCAAGAGTG
TGCTCCATTGCCCCAAAGATCAACTT
