>Addgene plasmid #81052 | pCDF-mTET1 | addgene partial sequence | sequence record 158160 | T7term 5'-GCTAGTTATTGCTCAGCGG-3'
TGCGCTAGTAGACGAGTCCATGTGCTGGCGTTCAAATTTCGCAGCAGCGGTTTCTTTACCAGACTCGAGT
CAATGGTGATGGTGATGATGCCCGGGAACTAGATAGACCCAACGATTGTAGGGTCCCGCAACATGAGTGA
GAGAGTATGGGGACACGGTAACAACATTGTCTCGGGTTAAGGTTGATGCAACTCGAGAAGGAATTTGGTG
TGATAAATTGGCTTCGGGGGATACATCAGGACACTCCCGGTCTGCGGGCTTTTTTTTCGTTACTTTTTTG
CATTTACACTTAATTTTGTTGATATCAAAACCATGATTAGGCTTGTTTAGGCTTTTGTGCTGGTAGAATA
CAAGGGACACACGAAAAGGGACCCCTCGTTTGGGGGAGCGCAAAGAGGTGGTAGCATGAAGCTCCTTCCG
AGCGCACTCAATGAGCACCGAGCCGTGAATGGGTGCTATCGCCACGCCACCAAAGGAAGGATCGGCGTAG
ATCTCCTCACTGTCTGACCAGAATTCATCAAGTTGAGGCAAGTTATCGTCCTCGGGGTGCTGAGGCTCAT
CCGCTTCAGGGTGCCGCTCATCTTCCACCTGACAGGAAGCCAGTTTCTGAGAATTGCTGAGGAGAGGGAG
CTGCTGGTTTGACTGGTTAGAAGTTAGCTGCTCAGATGGACTAGTGAGAGGCTCAGCATGAACGGGAGAA
TCGGCTGTGGGAAGAGACTGGTGAGGATGAGCAGCCACCTCGGCAGGCTGCACCGTTCCAGTACATTCCC
CAGCAGCTGCATTAGCACCACTGTGTGCTCCAGAAGGCATTGTGCAGTGGAGAATACTACTTGTTT
